>Addgene plasmid #130529 | pTK_BsmBI_LacZ_Cerulean_Nanotag_61 | addgene full sequence | sequence record 257576 | Addgene NGS Result
CAGCGTCAACAGCGTGCCGCAGATCCCAAGCTTGCGGCCGCTTAAGCTGCAGAAGTTGGTCGTGAGGCAC
TGGGCAGGTAAGTATCAAGGTTACAAGACAGGTTTAAGGAGACCAATAGAAACTGGGCTTGTCGAGACAG
AGAAGACTCTTGCGTTTCTGATAGGCACCTATTGGTCTTACTGACATCCACTTTGCCTTTCTCTCCACAG
GTGTCCACTCCCAGGTTCAATACAGCTCTTAAGCGGCCGCAAGCTAGCTTGCCGCCACCATGGTGAGCAA
GGGCGAGGAGCTGTTCACCGGGGTGGTGCCCATCCTGGTCGAGCTGGACGGCGACGTAAACGGCCACAAG
TTCAGCGTGTCCGGCGAGGGCGAGGGCGATGCCACCTACGGCAAGCTGACCCTGAAGTTCATCTGCACCA
CCGGCAAGCTGCCCGTGCCCTGGCCCACCCTCGTGACCACCCTGACCTGGGGCGTGCAGTGCTTCGCCCG
CTACCCCGACCACATGAAGCAGCACGACTTCTTCAAGTCCGCCATGCCCGAAGGCTACGTCCAGGAGCGC
ACCATCTTCTTCAAGGACGACGGCAACTACAAGACCCGCGCCGAGGTGAAGTTCGAGGGCGACACCCTGG
TGAACCGCATCGAGCTGAAGGGCATCGACTTCAAGGAGGACGGCAACATCCTGGGGCACAAGCTGGAGTA
CAACGCCATCAGCGACAACGTCTATATCACCGCCGACAAGCAGAAGAACGGCATCAAGGCCAACTTCAAG
ATCCGCCACAACATCGAGGACGGCAGCGTGCAGCTCGCCGACCACTACCAGCAGAACACCCCCATCGGCG
ACGGCCCCGTGCTGCTGCCCGACAACCACTACCTGAGCACCCAGTCCAAGCTGAGCAAAGACCCCAACGA
GAAGCGCGATCACATGGTCCTGCTGGAGTTCGTGACCGCCGCCGGGATCACTCTCGGCATGGACGAGCTG
TACAAGTGAGCCTCTAGACTCCCTCAGCGGCGCGCCAGGACATGAGTACTTCCCGAGAGAGCGATGTCAA
CCGAATCCTGACGGGACTTCGTAATTCGGACCAGGTGTTCGGAGCTTGTGAGGAGATAGATCTCACGTGT
CTAGAGTCGGGGCGGCCGGCCGCTTCGAGCAGACATGATAAGATACATTGATGAGTTTGGACAAACCACA
ACTAGAATGCAGTGAAAAAAATGCTTTATTTGTGAAATTTGTGATGCTATTGCTTTATTTGTAACCATTA
TAAGCTGCAATAAACAAGTTAACAACAACAATTGCATTCATTTTATGTTTCAGGTTCAGGGGGAGGTGTG
GGAGGTTTTTTAAAGCAAGTAAAACCTCTACAAATGTGGTAAAATCGATAAGGATCCGTCGACCGATGCC
CTTGAGAGCCTTCAACCCAGTCAGCTCCTTCCGGTGGGCGCGGGGCATGACTATCGTCGCCGCACTTATG
ACTGTCTTCTTTATCATGCAACTCGTAGGACAGGTGCCGGCAGCGCTCTTCCGCTTCCTCGCTCACTGAC
TCGCTGCGCTCGGTCGTTCGGCTGCGGCGAGCGGTATCAGCTCACTCAAAGGCGGTAATACGGTTATCCA
CAGAATCAGGGGATAACGCAGGAAAGAACATGTGAGCAAAAGGCCAGCAAAAGGCCAGGAACCGTAAAAA
GGCCGCGTTGCTGGCGTTTTTCCATAGGCTCCGCCCCCCTGACGAGCATCACAAAAATCGACGCTCAAGT
CAGAGGTGGCGAAACCCGACAGGACTATAAAGATACCAGGCGTTTCCCCCTGGAAGCTCCCTCGTGCGCT
CTCCTGTTCCGACCCTGCCGCTTACCGGATACCTGTCCGCCTTTCTCCCTTCGGGAAGCGTGGCGCTTTC
TCATAGCTCACGCTGTAGGTATCTCAGTTCGGTGTAGGTCGTTCGCTCCAAGCTGGGCTGTGTGCACGAA
CCCCCCGTTCAGCCCGACCGCTGCGCCTTATCCGGTAACTATCGTCTTGAGTCCAACCCGGTAAGACACG
ACTTATCGCCACTGGCAGCAGCCACTGGTAACAGGATTAGCAGAGCGAGGTATGTAGGCGGTGCTACAGA
GTTCTTGAAGTGGTGGCCTAACTACGGCTACACTAGAAGAACAGTATTTGGTATCTGCGCTCTGCTGAAG
CCAGTTACCTTCGGAAAAAGAGTTGGTAGCTCTTGATCCGGCAAACAAACCACCGCTGGTAGCGGTGGTT
TTTTTGTTTGCAAGCAGCAGATTACGCGCAGAAAAAAAGGATCTCAAGAAGATCCTTTGATCTTTTCTAC
GGGGTCTGACGCTCAGTGGAACGAAAACTCACGTTAAGGGATTTTGGTCATGAGATTATCAAAAAGGATC
TTCACCTAGATCCTTTTAAATTAAAAATGAAGTTTTAAATCAATCTAAAGTATATATGAGTAAACTTGGT
CTGACAGTTACCAATGCTTAATCAGTGAGGCACCTATCTCAGCGATCTGTCTATTTCGTTCATCCATAGT
TGCCTGACTCCCCGTCGTGTAGATAACTACGATACGGGAGGGCTTACCATCTGGCCCCAGTGCTGCAATG
ATACCGCGAGACCCACGCTCACCGGCTCCAGATTTATCAGCAATAAACCAGCCAGCCGGAAGGGCCGAGC
GCAGAAGTGGTCCTGCAACTTTATCCGCCTCCATCCAGTCTATTAATTGTTGCCGGGAAGCTAGAGTAAG
TAGTTCGCCAGTTAATAGTTTGCGCAACGTTGTTGCCATTGCTACAGGCATCGTGGTGTCACGCTCGTCG
TTTGGTATGGCTTCATTCAGCTCCGGTTCCCAACGATCAAGGCGAGTTACATGATCCCCCATGTTGTGCA
AAAAAGCGGTTAGCTCCTTCGGTCCTCCGATCGTTGTCAGAAGTAAGTTGGCCGCAGTGTTATCACTCAT
GGTTATGGCAGCACTGCATAATTCTCTTACTGTCATGCCATCCGTAAGATGCTTTTCTGTGACTGGTGAG
TACTCAACCAAGTCATTCTGAGAATAGTGTATGCGGCGACCGAGTTGCTCTTGCCCGGCGTCAATACGGG
ATAATACCGCGCCACATAGCAGAACTTTAAAAGTGCTCATCATTGGAAAACGTTCTTCGGGGCGAAAACT
CTCAAGGATCTTACCGCTGTTGAGATCCAGTTCGATGTAACCCACTCGTGCACCCAACTGATCTTCAGCA
TCTTTTACTTTCACCAGCGTTTCTGGGTGAGCAAAAACAGGAAGGCAAAATGCCGCAAAAAAGGGAATAA
GGGCGACACGGAAATGTTGAATACTCATACTCTTCCTTTTTCAATATTATTGAAGCATTTATCAGGGTTA
TTGTCTCATGAGCGGATACATATTTGAATGTATTTAGAAAAATAAACAAATAGGGGTTCCGCGCACATTT
CCCCGAAAAGTGCCACCTG
[124 nt withheld, positions 3450-3573]
C
[91 nt withheld, positions 3575-3665]
A
[49 nt withheld, positions 3667-3715]
CCTTTGACGTTGGAGTCCACGTTCTTT
[37 nt withheld, positions 3743-3779]
ACCCTATCTCGGTCTATTCTTTTGATTTATAAGGGATTTTGCCGATTTCGGCCTATTGGTTAAAAAATGA
GCTGATTTAACAAAAATTTAACGCGAATTTTAACAAAATATTAACGCTTACAATTTGCCATTCGCCATTC
AGGCTGCGCAACTGTTGGGAAGGGCGATCGGTGCGGGCCTCTTCGCTATTACGCCAGCCCAAGCTACCAT
GATAAGTAAGTAATATTAAGGTACGGGAGGTACTTGGAGCGGCCGCAATAAAATATCTTTATTTTCATTA
CATCTGTGTGTTGGTTTTTTGTGTGAATCGATAGTACTAACATACGCTCTCCATCAAAACAAAACGAAAC
AAAACAAACTAGCAAAATAGGCTGTCCCCAGTGCAAGTGCAGGTGCCAGAACATTTCTCTATCGATAGGT
ACCGAGCTCGAGTTCCATGGGAGACGGGCGCCGCTACAGGGCGCGTCCCATTCGCCATTCAGGCTGCGCA
ACTGTTGGGAAGGGCGATCGGTGCGGGCCTCTTCGCTATTACGCCAGCTGGCGAAAGGGGGATGTGCTGC
AAGGCGATTAAGTTGGGTAACGCCAGGGTTTTCCCAGTCACGACGTTGTAAAACGACGGCCAGTGAGCGC
GCGTAATACGACTCACTATAGGGCGAATTGGGTACCGGGCCCCCCCTCGAGGTCCTCCAGCTTTTGTTCC
CTTTAGTGAGGGTTAATTGCGCGCTTGGCGTAATCATGGTCATAGCTGTTTCCTGTGTGAAATTGTTATC
CGCTCACAATTCCACACAACATACGAGCCGGAAGCATAAAGTGTAAAGCCTGGGGTGCCTAATGAGTGAG
CTAACTCACATTAATTGCGTTGCGCTCACTGCCCGCTTTCCACCGGTCGTCTCAGGACCGCTAGCCCGGG
CTCGAGATCTGCGATCTAAGTAAGCTTGCTGCTTCATCCCCGTGGCCCGTTGCTCGCGTTTGCTGGCGGT
GTCCCCGGAAGAAATATATTTGCATGTCTTTAGTTCTATGATGACACAAACCCCGCCCAGCGTCTTGTCA
TTGGCGAATTCGAACACGCAGATGCAGTCGGGGCGGCGCGGTCCCAGGTCCACTTCGCATATTAAGGTGA
CGCGTGTGGCCTCGAACACCGAGCGACCCTGCAGCGACCCGCTTAA
Features (pLannotate 1.2.2; 21 found; start..end, strand, type, name):
     78..210     +  intron         chimeric intron: chimera between introns from human β-globin and immunoglobulin heavy chain genes
    270..986     +  CDS            mCerulean: mCerulean is a basic (constitutively fluorescent) cyan fluorescent protein published in 2005, derived from Aequorea victoria. It is reported to be a very rapidly-maturing monomer.
   1159..1280    -  polyA_signal   SV40 poly(A) signal: SV40 polyadenylation signal
   1303..1371    -  CDS            large T antigen (fragment): large T antigen from SV40 (simian virus 40)
   1387..1519    +  CDS            TcR (fragment): tetracycline efflux protein; tet; confers resistance to tetracycline
   1699..2287    -  rep_origin     ori: high-copy-number ColE1/pMB1/pBR322/pUC origin of replication
   2458..3318    -  CDS            AmpR: β-lactamase; bla; confers resistance to ampicillin, carbenicillin, and related antibiotics
   3319..3423    -  promoter       AmpR promoter: bla
   3450..3878    +  rep_origin     f1 ori (sequence partly withheld): f1 bacteriophage origin of replication; arrow indicates direction of (+) strand synthesis
   3910..3977    -  CDS            lacZα (fragment): LacZα fragment of β-galactosidase; lacZ fragment
   4036..4084    +  polyA_signal   poly(A) signal: synthetic polyadenylation signal
   4098..4189    +  misc_feature   pause site: RNA polymerase II transcriptional pause signal from the human α2 globin gene
   4227..4245    -  rep_origin     f1 ori (fragment): f1 bacteriophage origin of replication; arrow indicates direction of (+) strand synthesis
   4250..4405    -  CDS            lacZα (fragment): LacZα fragment of β-galactosidase; lacZ fragment
   4413..4431    +  promoter       T7 promoter: promoter for bacteriophage T7 RNA polymerase
   4440..4463    -  misc_feature   MCS (fragment): pBluescript multiple cloning site
   4479..4497    -  promoter       T3 promoter: promoter for bacteriophage T3 RNA polymerase
   4542..4558    -  protein_bind   lac operator: The lac repressor binds to the lac operator to inhibit transcription in E. coli. This inhibition can be relieved by adding lactose or isopropyl-β-D-thiogalactopyranoside (IPTG). lac repressor encoded by lacI
   4566..4596    -  promoter       lac promoter: promoter for the E. coli lac operon
   4611..4632    -  protein_bind   CAP binding site: CAP binding activates transcription in the presence of cAMP. E. coli catabolite activator protein
   4800..4945    +  promoter       HSV TK promoter: herpes simplex virus thymidine kinase promoter
