[The description below was written by a language model from this plasmid's Addgene catalogue record and pLannotate feature annotations shown in this document.]
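Description:
pTK_BsmBI_LacZ_Cerulean_Nanotag_61 is an enhancer-testing reporter plasmid built on the pTK_BsmBI backbone, with a full sequence of about 4.9 kb. It is propagated in E. coli under ampicillin selection (AmpR with its bla promoter) and carries a ColE1/pUC-type origin plus an f1 phage origin. The catalogue lists it as low copy, although the annotated origin is of the type usually described as high copy. Short fragments annotated as tetracycline resistance and SV40 large T antigen appear to be non-functional backbone remnants.

The reporter unit consists of the herpes simplex virus thymidine kinase minimal promoter, which spans the end of the circular sequence and reads into a chimeric β-globin/immunoglobulin intron, the mCerulean cyan fluorescent protein coding sequence and an SV40 polyadenylation signal. Upstream of the TK promoter sits a small LacZα cassette (lac promoter, operator, CAP site and lacZα fragment, with T7/T3 promoters and a pBluescript MCS remnant), recorded as the 276 bp "LacZ" insert. The vector name implies that this cassette is a BsmBI-flanked placeholder that would be replaced by a candidate enhancer, allowing blue/white screening, but the BsmBI sites are not annotated and the record gives the cloning site as unknown. A synthetic poly(A) signal and a transcriptional pause site lie further upstream and would limit read-through transcription into the test region.

Because the minimal promoter is weak on its own, Cerulean expression reports the activity of the inserted enhancer. "Nanotag_61" suggests a unique identifier tag distinguishing this vector within a numbered series, but the tag is not annotated and its nature is not described in the record. The associated publication concerns the neural crest gene regulatory network in vivo.
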