Addgene plasmid #130529: pTK_BsmBI_LacZ_Cerulean_Nanotag_61
Purpose: Enhancer cloning nanotag reporter vector
Depositing lab: Tatjana Sauka-Spengler. Depositing organization: University of Oxford. Publication: Reconstruction of the Global Neural Crest Gene Regulatory Network In Vivo. Williams RM, Candido-Ferreira I, Repapi E, Gavriouchkina D, Senanayake U, Ling ITC, Telenius J, Taylor S, Hughes J, Sauka-Spengler T. Dev Cell. 2019 Oct 21;51(2):255-276.e7. doi: 10.1016/j.devcel.2019.10.003. PubMed 31639368.
Backbone
  Vector backbone: pTK_BsmBI
  Backbone size w/o insert (bp): 4670
  Vector type: Enhancer cloning nanotag reporter vector
Growth in bacteria
  Bacterial resistance: Ampicillin, 100 μg/mL
  Growth temperature: 37°C
  Growth strain: DH5alpha
  Copy number: Low Copy
Gene/Insert
  Gene/Insert name: LacZ
  Insert size (bp): 276
  Promoter: thymidine kinase minimal promoter
  Cloning method: Restriction Enzyme; 5′ cloning site Unknown (unknown if destroyed)
  Sequencing primers: 5′ pTK forward CTAGCAAAATAGGCTGTCCC; 3′ pTK reverse ATATTTCTTCCGGGGACACC
Terms and licenses: Academic/Nonprofit Terms; Industry Terms: Not Available to Industry
How to cite: pTK_BsmBI_LacZ_Cerulean_Nanotag_61 was a gift from Tatjana Sauka-Spengler (Addgene plasmid # 130529 ; http://n2t.net/addgene:130529 ; RRID:Addgene_130529)
